[The description below was written by a language model from this plasmid's Addgene catalogue record and pLannotate feature annotations shown in this document.]
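Description:
pHH0103 KIBRA WW domain #1 is a 6,888 nt bacterial expression plasmid built on the pHH0103 backbone for producing the first WW domain of human KIBRA as a GST fusion protein in E. coli. It replicates from a ColE1/pMB1-type origin and is selected with ampicillin through the AmpR β-lactamase gene. The backbone also carries an f1 phage origin, a pBR322 bom region and fragments of rop. Fragments of M13 gene III, the tetracycline resistance gene and the tet promoter are also annotated. The gene III fragments lie downstream of an fd terminator, which suggests leftovers from a phagemid-derived parent vector rather than functional parts of the expression cassette.

Expression is driven by the tac promoter with an adjacent lac operator. A lacI gene under the lacIq promoter on the same plasmid supplies repressor, so transcription is held off until it is induced with IPTG. The open reading frame begins with a 6xHis tag, followed by Schistosoma japonicum GST. According to the depositor comments, a linker comes next, and it appears to include a TEV protease-type recognition motif. The 183 bp insert follows, codon optimized for bacteria and cloned between SfiI and NotI sites. The annotation software labels the insert region as a fragment of Drosophila Yorkie, which most likely reflects sequence similarity among WW domains rather than the true origin of the insert. The catalogue's Entrez Gene link points to WWOX, which does not match the stated KIBRA insert name, so that field should be treated with caution. The dual His and GST tags allow affinity purification of the isolated domain. The record gives no purpose beyond bacterial expression.
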