Addgene plasmid #104229: pHH0103 KIBRA WW domain #1
Purpose: Bacterial expression of WW domain #1 from KIBRA
Depositing lab: Sachdev Sidhu & Marius Sudol. Depositing organization: National University of Singapore.
Backbone
  Vector backbone: pHH0103
  Vector type: Bacterial Expression
Growth in bacteria
  Bacterial resistance: Ampicillin, 100 μg/mL
  Growth temperature: 37°C
  Growth strain: DH5alpha
  Copy number: Unknown
Gene/Insert
  Gene/Insert name: KIBRA WW domain #1
  Species: H. sapiens (human)
  Insert size (bp): 183
  Mutation: codon optimized for expression in bacteria
  Entrez Gene: WWOX (a.k.a. D16S432E, DEE28, EIEE28, FOR, FRA16D, HHCMA56, PRO0128, SCAR12, SDR41C1, WOX1)
  Promoter: tac
  Tag / fusion protein: GST (N terminal on backbone)
  Cloning method: Restriction Enzyme; 5′ cloning site SfiI (unknown if destroyed); 3′ cloning site NotI (unknown if destroyed)
  Sequencing primers: 5′ pGEX-5'
Terms and licenses: Academic/Nonprofit Terms; Industry Terms: Not Available to Industry
Depositor comments: Amino acid sequence: Linker - ENLYFQGRRASV(gagctc) and WW domain - PELPLPEGWEEARDFDGKVYYIDHTNRTTSWIDPRDRYT
How to cite: pHH0103 KIBRA WW domain #1 was a gift from Sachdev Sidhu & Marius Sudol (Addgene plasmid # 104229 ; http://n2t.net/addgene:104229 ; RRID:Addgene_104229)
