Features (pLannotate 1.2.2; 21 found; start..end, strand, type, name):
      1..29      +  promoter       tac promoter: strong E. coli promoter; hybrid between the trp and lac UV5 promoters
     37..53      +  protein_bind   lac operator: The lac repressor binds to the lac operator to inhibit transcription in E. coli. This inhibition can be relieved by adding lactose or isopropyl-β-D-thiogalactopyranoside (IPTG). lac repressor encoded by lacI
    138..155     +  CDS            6xHis: 6xHis affinity tag
    171..824     +  CDS            GST26_SCHJA: Experimental evidence at protein level: Swiss-Prot protein existence level 1. GST isoenzymes appear to play a central role in the parasite detoxification system. Other functions are also suspected including a role in increasing the solubility of haematin in the parasite gut. From Schistosoma japonicum (Blood fluke).
    960..1061    +  CDS            yki (fragment): YAP1_DROME - Experimental evidence at protein level: Swiss-Prot protein existence level 1. Transcriptional coactivator which is the critical downstream regulatory target in the Hippo/SWH (Sav/Wts/Hpo) signaling pathway that plays a pivotal role in organ size control and tumor suppression by restricting proliferation and promoting apoptosis (PubMed:16096061, PubMed:18313299, PubMed:22615583, PubMed:27462444). The core of this pathway is composed of a kinase cascade wherein Hippo (Hpo), in complex with its regulatory protein Salvador (Sav), phosphorylates and activates Warts (Wts) in complex wit
   1083..1130    +  terminator     fd terminator (sequence withheld): central terminator from bacteriophage fd (Otsuka and Kunisawa, 1982)
   1135..1347    +  CDS            M13 gene III (fragment) (sequence partly withheld): pIII; III; minor coat protein
   1362..1832    +  CDS            M13 gene III (fragment) (sequence partly withheld): pIII; III; minor coat protein
   1854..1924    +  CDS            TcR (fragment): tetracycline efflux protein; tet; confers resistance to tetracycline
   2166..2546    -  CDS            YPB1_ECOLX: Protein predicted: Swiss-Prot protein existence level 4. From Escherichia coli.
   2563..2714    +  CDS            rop (fragment): Rop protein, which maintains plasmids at low copy number; rop
   2750..3178    -  rep_origin     f1 ori (sequence partly withheld): f1 bacteriophage origin of replication; arrow indicates direction of (+) strand synthesis
   3187..3226    +  CDS            rop (fragment): Rop protein, which maintains plasmids at low copy number; rop
   3328..3468    +  misc_feature   bom: basis of mobility region from pBR322
   3654..4241    -  rep_origin     ori: high-copy-number ColE1/pMB1/pBR322/pUC origin of replication
   4412..5272    -  CDS            AmpR: β-lactamase; bla; confers resistance to ampicillin, carbenicillin, and related antibiotics
   5273..5377    -  promoter       AmpR promoter: bla
   5486..5563    +  promoter       lacIq promoter: lacI (mutant); In the lacIq allele, a single base change in the promoter boosts expression of the lacI gene about 10-fold.
   5564..6646    +  CDS            lacI: lac repressor; lacI; The lac repressor binds to the lac operator to inhibit transcription in E. coli. This inhibition can be relieved by adding lactose or isopropyl-β-D-thiogalactopyranoside (IPTG).
   6659..6680    +  protein_bind   CAP binding site: CAP binding activates transcription in the presence of cAMP. E. coli catabolite activator protein
   6699..6716    +  promoter       tet promoter (fragment): E. coli promoter for tetracycline efflux protein gene
>Addgene plasmid #104229 | pHH0103 KIBRA WW domain #1 | addgene full sequence | sequence record 204298 | Addgene NGS Result
TTGACAATTAATCATCGGCTCGTATAATGTGTGGAATTGTGAGCGGATAACAATTTCACACAGGAAACAG
CCAGTCCGTTTAGGTGTTTTCACGAGCACTTCACCAACAAGGACCATAGATTATGAAAATCGAAGAACAC
CATCACCATCACCATTCCAGCGGTAAGCTTATGTCCCCTATACTAGGTTATTGGAAAATTAAGGGCCTTG
TGCAACCCACTCGACTTCTTTTGGAATATCTTGAAGAAAAATATGAAGAGCATTTGTATGAGCGCGATGA
AGGTGATAAATGGCGAAACAAAAAGTTTGAATTGGGTTTGGAGTTTCCCAATCTTCCTTATTATATTGAT
GGTGATGTTAAATTAACACAGTCTATGGCCATCATACGTTATATAGCTGACAAGCACAACATGTTGGGTG
GTTGTCCAAAAGAGCGTGCAGAGATTTCAATGCTTGAAGGAGCGGTTTTGGATATTAGATACGGTGTTTC
GAGAATTGCATATAGTAAAGACTTTGAAACTCTCAAAGTTGATTTTCTTAGCAAGCTACCTGAAATGCTG
AAAATGTTCGAAGATCGTTTATGTCATAAAACATATTTAAATGGTGATCATGTAACCCATCCTGACTTCA
TGTTGTATGACGCTCTTGATGTTGTTTTATACATGGACCCAATGTGCCTGGATGCGTTCCCAAAATTAGT
TTGTTTTAAAAAACGTATTGAAGCTATCCCACAAATTGATAAGTACTTGAAATCCAGCAAGTATATAGCA
TGGCCTTTGCAGGGCTGGCAAGCCACGTTTGGTGGTGGCGACCATCCTCCAAAATCGGATCTGGAAGTTC
TGTTCCAGGGGCCCCTGTCCAGCGGTCTGGTTCCGCGTGGTTCCGGTACCGCGGCCCAGCCGGCCGAAAA
TCTGTACTTCCAAGGTCGTCGTGCCTCTGTGGAGCTCCCGGAACTGCCGCTGCCGGAAGGTTGGGAAGAA
GCCCGTGACTTTGATGGTAAAGTGTATTATATTGATCATACGAATCGCACCACCAGCTGGATTGATCCGC
GTGACCGCTATACCTAGGCGGCCGCATA
[142 nt withheld, positions 1079-1220]
C
[98 nt withheld, positions 1222-1319]
AGTTTGTACTGGTGACGAAACTCAGTGTCTAGCTAGAGTGGC
[149 nt withheld, positions 1362-1510]
T
[41 nt withheld, positions 1512-1552]
T
[62 nt withheld, positions 1554-1615]
A
[35 nt withheld, positions 1617-1651]
CCTCCCTCAATCGGTTGAATGTCGCCCTTTTGTCTTTGGCGCTGGTAAACCATATGAA
[86 nt withheld, positions 1710-1795]
T
[54 nt withheld, positions 1797-1850]
CTAGCGCCGCCCTATACCTTGTCTGCCTCCCCGCGTTGCGTCGCGGTGCATGGAGCCGGGCCACCTCGAC
CTGAATGGAAGCCGGCGGCACCTCGCTAACGGATTCACCACTCCAAGAATTGGAGCCAATCAATTCTTGC
GGAGAACTGTGAATGCGCAAACCAACCCTTGGCAGAACATATCCATCGCGTCCGCCATCTCCAGCAGCCG
CACGCGGCGCATCTCGGGCAGCGTTGGGTCCTGGCCACGGGTGCGCATGATCGTGCTCCTGTCGTTGAGG
ACCCGGCTAGGCTGGCGGGGTTGCCTTACTGGTTAGCAGAATGAATCACCGATACGCGAGCGAACGTGAA
GCGACTGCTGCTGCAAAACGTCTGCGACCTGAGCAACAACATGAATGGTCTTCGGTTTCCGTGTTTCGTA
AAGTCTGGAAACGCGGAAGTCAGCGCCCTGCACCATTATGTTCCGGATCTGCATCGCAGGATGCTGCTGG
CTACCCTGTGGAACACCTACATCTGTATTAACGAAGCGCTGGCATTGACCCTGAGTGATTTTTCTCTGGT
CCCGCCGCATCCATACCGCCAGTTGTTTACCCTCACAACGTTCCAGTAACCGGGCATGTTCATCATCAGT
AACCCGTATCGTGAGCATCCTCTCTCGTTTCATCGGTATCATTACCCCCATGAACAGAAATCCCCCTTAC
ACGGAGGCATCAGTGACCAAACAGGAAAAAACCGCCCTTAACATGGCCCGCTTTATCAGAAGCCAGACAT
TAACGCTTCTGGAGAAACTCAACGAGCTGGACGCGGATGAACAGGCAGACATCTGTGAATCGCTTCACGA
CCACGCTGATGAGCTTTACCGCAGGATCCGCGAAATTGTAAGCGTTAATATTTTGTTAAAATTCGCGTTA
AATTTTTGTTAAATCAGCTCATTTTTTAACCAATAGGCCGAAATCGGCAAAATCCCTTATAAATCAAAAG
AATAGACCGAGATAGGGT
[37 nt withheld, positions 2849-2885]
AAAGAACGTGGACTCCAACGTCAAAGG
[49 nt withheld, positions 2913-2961]
T
[91 nt withheld, positions 2963-3053]
G
[124 nt withheld, positions 3055-3178]
CGCGGATCCTGCCTCGCGCGTTTCGGTGATGACGGTGAAAACCTCTGACACATGCAGCTCCCGGAGACGG
TCACAGCTTGTCTGTAAGCGGATGCCGGGAGCAGACAAGCCCGTCAGGGCGCGTCAGCGGGTGTTGGCGG
GTGTCGGGGCGCAGCCATGACCCAGTCACGTAGCGATAGCGGAGTGTATACTGGCTTAACTATGCGGCAT
CAGAGCAGATTGTACTGAGAGTGCACCATATGCGGTGTGAAATACCGCACAGATGCGTAAGGAGAAAATA
CCGCATCAGGCGCTCTTCCGCTTCCTCGCTCACTGACTCGCTGCGCTCGGTCGTTCGGCTGCGGCGAGCG
GTATCAGCTCACTCAAAGGCGGTAATACGGTTATCCACAGAATCAGGGGATAACGCAGGAAAGAACATGT
GAGCAAAAGGCCAGCAAAAGGCCAGGAACCGTAAAAAGGCCGCGTTGCTGGCGTTTTTCCATAGGCTCCG
CCCCCCTGACGAGCATCACAAAAATCGACGCTCAAGTCAGAGGTGGCGAAACCCGACAGGACTATAAAGA
TACCAGGGTTTCCCCCTGGAAGCTCCCTCGTGCGCTCTCCTGTTCCGACCCTGCCGCTTACCGGATACCT
GTCCGCCTTTCTCCCTTCGGGAAGCGTGGCGCTTTCTCATAGCTCACGCTGTAGGTATCTCAGTTCGGTG
TAGGTCGTTCGCTCCAAGCTGGGCTGTGTGCACGAACCCCCCGTTCAGCCCGACCGCTGCGCCTTATCCG
GTAACTATCGTCTTGAGTCCAACCCGGTAAGACACGACTTATCGCCACTGGCAGCAGCCACTGGTAACAG
GATTAGCAGAGCGAGGTATGTAGGCGGTGCTACAGAGTTCTTGAAGTGGTGGCCTAACTACGGCTACACT
AGAAGGACAGTATTTGGTATCTGCGCTCTGCTGAAGCCAGTTACCTTCGGAAAAAGAGTTGGTAGCTCTT
GATCCGGCAAACAAACCACCGCTGGTAGCGGTGGTTTTTTTGTTTGCAAGCAGCAGATTACGCGCAGAAA
AAAAGGATCTCAAGAAGATCCTTTGATCTTTTCTACGGGGTCTGACGCTCAGTGGAACGAAAACTCACGT
TAAGGGATTTTGGTCATGAGATTATCAAAAAGGATCTTCACCTAGATCCTTTTAAATTAAAAATGAAGTT
TTAAATCAATCTAAAGTATATATGAGTAAACTTGGTCTGACAGTTACCAATGCTTAATCAGTGAGGCACC
TATCTCAGCGATCTGTCTATTTCGTTCATCCATAGTTGCCTGACTCCCCGTCGTGTAGATAACTACGATA
CGGGAGGGCTTACCATCTGGCCCCAGTGCTGCAATGATACCGCGAGACCCACGCTCACCGGCTCCAGATT
TATCAGCAATAAACCAGCCAGCCGGAAGGGCCGAGCGCAGAAGTGGTCCTGCAACTTTATCCGCCTCCAT
CCAGTCTATTAATTGTTGCCGGGAAGCTAGAGTAAGTAGTTCGCCAGTTAATAGTTTGCGCAACGTTGTT
GCCATTGCTGCAGGCATCGTGGTGTCACGCTCGTCGTTTGGTATGGCTTCATTCAGCTCCGGTTCCCAAC
GATCAAGGCGAGTTACATGATCCCCCATGTTGTGCAAAAAAGCGGTTAGCTCCTTCGGTCCTCCGATCGT
TGTCAGAAGTAAGTTGGCCGCAGTGTTATCACTCATGGTTATGGCAGCACTGCATAATTCTCTTACTGTC
ATGCCATCCGTAAGATGCTTTTCTGTGACTGGTGAGTACTCAACCAAGTCATTCTGAGAATAGTGTATGC
GGCGACCGAGTTGCTCTTGCCCGGCGTCAACACGGGATAATACCGCGCCACATAGCAGAACTTTAAAAGT
GCTCATCATTGGAAAACGTTCTTCGGGGCGAAAACTCTCAAGGATCTTACCGCTGTTGAGATCCAGTTCG
ATGTAACCCACTCGTGCACCCAACTGATCTTCAGCATCTTTTACTTTCACCAGCGTTTCTGGGTGAGCAA
AAACAGGAAGGCAAAATGCCGCAAAAAAGGGAATAAGGGCGACACGGAAATGTTGAATACTCATACTCTT
CCTTTTTCAATATTATTGAAGCATTTATCAGGGTTATTGTCTCATGAGCGGATACATATTTGAATGTATT
TAGAAAAATAAACAAATAGGGGTTCCGCGCACATTTCCCCGAAAAGTGCCACCTGACGTCTAAGAAACCA
TTATTATCATGACATTAACCTATAAAAATAGGCGTATCACGAGGCCCTTTCGTCTTCAAGAATTCCCGAC
ACCATCGAATGGTGCAAAACCTTTCGCGGTATGGCATGATAGCGCCCGGAAGAGAGTCAATTCAGGGTGG
TGAATGTGAAACCAGTAACGTTATACGATGTCGCAGAGTATGCCGGTGTCTCTTATCAGACCGTTTCCCG
CGTGGTGAACCAGGCCAGCCACGTTTCTGCGAAAACGCGGGAAAAAGTGGAAGCGGCGATGGCGGAGCTG
AATTACATTCCCAACCGCGTGGCACAACAACTGGCGGGCAAACAGTCGTTGCTGATTGGCGTTGCCACCT
CCAGTCTGGCCCTGCACGCGCCGTCGCAAATTGTCGCGGCGATTAAATCTCGCGCCGATCAACTGGGTGC
CAGCGTGGTGGTGTCGATGGTAGAACGAAGCGGCGTCGAAGCCTGTAAAGCGGCGGTGCACAATCTTCTC
GCGCAACGCGTCAGTGGGCTGATCATTAACTATCCGCTGGATGACCAGGATGCCATTGCTGTGGAAGCTG
CCTGCACTAATGTTCCGGCGTTATTTCTTGATGTCTCTGACCAGACACCCATCAACAGTATTATTTTCTC
CCATGAAGACGGTACGCGACTGGGCGTGGAGCATCTGGTCGCATTGGGTCACCAGCAAATCGCGCTGTTA
GCGGGCCCATTAAGTTCTGTCTCGGCGCGTCTGCGTCTGGCTGGCTGGCATAAATATCTCACTCGCAATC
AAATTCAGCCGATAGCGGAACGGGAAGGCGACTGGAGTGCCATGTCCGGTTTTCAACAAACCATGCAAAT
GCTGAATGAGGGCATCGTTCCCACTGCGATGCTGGTTGCCAACGATCAGATGGCGCTGGGCGCAATGCGC
GCCATTACCGAGTCCGGGCTGCGCGTTGGTGCGGATATCTCGGTAGTGGGATACGACGATACCGAAGACA
GCTCATGTTATATCCCGCCGTTAACCACCATCAAACAGGATTTTCGCCTGCTGGGGCAAACCAGCGTGGA
CCGCTTGCTGCAACTCTCTCAGGGCCAGGCGGTGAAGGGCAATCAGCTGTTGCCCGTCTCACTGGTGAAA
AGAAAAACCACCCTGGCGCCCAATACGCAAACCGCCTCTCCCCGCGCGTTGGCCGATTCATTAATGCAGC
TGGCACGACAGGTTTCCCGACTGGAAAGCGGGCAGTGAGCGCAACGCAATTAATGTAAGTTAGCTCACTC
ATTAGGCACAATTCTCATGTTTGACAGCTTATCATCGACTGCACGGTGCACCAATGCTTCTGGCGTCAGG
CAGCCATCGGAAGCTGTGGTATGGCTGTGCAGGTCGTAAATCACTGCATAATTCGTGTCGCTCAAGGCGC
ACTCCCGTTCTGGATAATGTTTTTTGCGCCGACATCATAACGGTTCTGGCAAATATTCTGAAATGAGCTG
