>Addgene plasmid #104229 | pHH0103 KIBRA WW domain #1 | depositor partial sequence | sequence record 197381 | WW domain with linker
GGCCCAGCCGGCCGAAAATCTGTACTTCCAAGGTCGTCGTGCCTCTGTGGAGCTCCCGGAACTGCCGCTG
CCGGAAGGTTGGGAAGAAGCCCGTGACTTTGATGGTAAAGTGTATTATATTGATCATACGAATCGCACCA
CCAGCTGGATTGATCCGCGTGACCGCTATACCTAGGCGGCCGC
